Addgene plasmid #31865: pCR4-24XMS2SL-stable
Depositing lab: Robert Singer. Depositing organization: Albert Einstein College of Medicine. Publication: Localization of ASH1 mRNA particles in living yeast. Bertrand E, Chartrand P, Schaefer M, Shenoy SM, Singer RH, Long RM. Mol Cell. 1998 Oct . 2(4):437-45. 10.1016/S1097-2765(00)80143-4 PubMed 9809065.
Backbone
  Vector backbone: pCR4Blunt-TOPO
  Backbone manufacturer: Invitrogen
  Backbone size w/o insert (bp): 3956
Growth in bacteria
  Bacterial resistance: Ampicillin, 100 μg/mL
  Growth temperature: 37°C
  Growth strain: DH5alpha
  Copy number: High Copy
Gene/Insert
  Gene/Insert name: 24xMS2 Stem Loops - Stable
  Insert size (bp): 1300
  Cloning method: TOPO Cloning
  Sequencing primers: 5′ M13F; 3′ M13R
Terms and licenses: Academic/Nonprofit Terms; Industry Terms: Not Available to Industry
Depositor comments: The Singer Lab no longer recommends this plasmid, as it has a higher rate of bacterial recombination. For mammalian cells they recommend the following plasmids: pUbC-FLAG-24xSuntagV4-oxEBFP-AID-baUTR1-24xMS2V5-Wpre (Plasmid #84561) HaloTag-bActinCDS-bActinUTR-MS2V5 (Plasmid #102718) For yeast cells they recommend the following plasmids: pET246-pUC57 12xMS2V6 (Plasmid #104390) pET259-pUC57 24xMS2V6 (Plasmid #104391) pET251-pUC 12xMS2V6 Loxp KANr Loxp (Plasmid #104392) pET264-pUC 24xMS2V6 Loxp KANr Loxp (Plasmid #104393) This version of the 24xMS2 stem loops has been engineered to allow stable propagation in bacteria. Loss of repeats is still possible, but occurs significantly less often than with previous version. This plasmid is considered the replacement for pSL-MS2-24X (Addgene plasmid# 27120). The 24xMS2 stem loop cassettes in this plasmid were generated from two non-identical stem-loops to reduce unnecessary redundancy and the chance of recombination in bacteria. The sequence for a single cassette (with the two non-identical stem-loops in uppercase) is: tacggtacttattgccaagaaaGCACGAGCATCAGCCGTGC ctccaggtcgaatcttcaaaCGACGACGATCACGCGTCGctccagtattccagggttcatc
How to cite: pCR4-24XMS2SL-stable was a gift from Robert Singer (Addgene plasmid # 31865 ; http://n2t.net/addgene:31865 ; RRID:Addgene_31865)
