[The description below was written by a language model from this plasmid's Addgene catalogue record and pLannotate feature annotations shown in this document.]
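Description:
pCR4-24XMS2SL-stable is a bacterial cloning and storage plasmid carrying an array of 24 MS2 bacteriophage stem loops, inserted by TOPO cloning into the commercial pCR4Blunt-TOPO backbone. It replicates in E. coli from a high-copy ColE1/pUC-type origin and is selected with ampicillin through the β-lactamase gene. The feature table also shows a Tn5-derived NeoR/KanR gene, so kanamycin resistance is present as well. The backbone's lacZα–ccdB positive-selection cassette, driven by the lac promoter and operator, is annotated as fragments, consistent with its disruption by the insert. The roughly 1.3 kb stem-loop array is not itself annotated, but it evidently occupies the unannotated gap between the T7 and T3 promoters, which flank the cloning site along with the M13 sequencing primer sites.

MS2 stem loops are RNA hairpins bound with high affinity by the MS2 coat protein. When the array is placed in a transcript of interest and a fluorescent coat-protein fusion is co-expressed, individual mRNAs can be tracked in living cells. The plasmid has no eukaryotic promoter or expression context, so it serves as a source from which the cassette is subcloned into other constructs, typically into an untranslated region.

In this "stable" version, the array is built from repeating units containing two non-identical stem loops. This lowers sequence redundancy and reduces recombination-driven loss of repeats in bacteria compared with the earlier 24x array it replaced, although repeat loss can still occur. The depositing lab notes that it no longer recommends this plasmid because of its relatively high bacterial recombination rate, and points to newer MS2 array versions for mammalian and yeast work.
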