Features (pLannotate 1.2.2; 15 found; start..end, strand, type, name):
    231..534     -  CDS            ccdB (fragment): CcdB, a bacterial toxin that poisons DNA gyrase; ccdB; Plasmids containing the ccdB gene cannot be propagated in standard E. coli strains.
    544..691     -  CDS            lacZα (fragment): LacZα fragment of β-galactosidase; lacZ fragment
    694..712     +  promoter       T7 promoter: promoter for bacteriophage T7 RNA polymerase
   2091..2109    -  promoter       T3 promoter: promoter for bacteriophage T3 RNA polymerase
   2154..2170    -  protein_bind   lac operator: The lac repressor binds to the lac operator to inhibit transcription in E. coli. This inhibition can be relieved by adding lactose or isopropyl-β-D-thiogalactopyranoside (IPTG). lac repressor encoded by lacI
   2178..2208    -  promoter       lac promoter: promoter for the E. coli lac operon
   2223..2244    -  protein_bind   CAP binding site: CAP binding activates transcription in the presence of cAMP. E. coli catabolite activator protein
   2257..2349    -  CDS            lacI (fragment): lac repressor; lacI; The lac repressor binds to the lac operator to inhibit transcription in E. coli. This inhibition can be relieved by adding lactose or isopropyl-β-D-thiogalactopyranoside (IPTG).
   2532..3120    -  rep_origin     ori: high-copy-number ColE1/pMB1/pBR322/pUC origin of replication
   3191..3243    +  promoter       AmpR promoter (fragment): bla
   3244..4104    +  CDS            AmpR: β-lactamase; bla; confers resistance to ampicillin, carbenicillin, and related antibiotics
   4197..4256    -  promoter       AmpR promoter (fragment): bla
   4283..4333    +  misc_feature   bom (fragment): basis of mobility region from pBR322
   4354..5148    -  CDS            NeoR/KanR: aminoglycoside phosphotransferase from Tn5; aph(3')-II (or nptII); confers resistance to neomycin, kanamycin, and G418 (Geneticin®)
   5180..183     -  CDS            tnpA (fragment) (across the origin): TN5P_ECOLX - Also known as tnp. Experimental evidence at protein level: Swiss-Prot protein existence level 1. Mediates transposition of transposon Tn5 by a 'cut and paste' mechanism. First, the monomeric transposase binds the 19 bp inverted DNA repeats flanking the transposon. Then, dimerization of the DNA- bound transposase creates a synaptic DNA complex. After nicking of the first DNA strand, excision of the transposon proceeds through a series of intermediates. The transposase then mediates the insertion of the transposon at a new site by strand transfer. The activity of the wild- type tran
>Addgene plasmid #31865 | pCR4-24XMS2SL-stable | addgene full sequence | sequence record 380752 | Addgene NGS Result
GCCCCAGCTGGCAATTCCGGTTCGCTTGCTGTCCATAAAACCGCCCAGTCTAGCTATCGCCATGTAAGCC
CACTGCAAGCTACCTGCTTTCTCTTTGCGCTTGCGTTTTCCCTTGTCCAGATAGCCCAGTAGCTGACATT
CATCCGGGGTCAGCACCGTTTCTGCGGACTGGCTTTCTACGTGAAAAGGATCTAGGTGAAGATCCTTTTT
GATAATCTCATGCCTGACATTTATATTCCCCAGAACATCAGGTTAATGGCGTTTTTGATGTCATTTTCGC
GGTGGCTGAGATCAGCCACTTCTTCCCCGATAACGGAGACCGGCACACTGGCCATATCGGTGGTCATCAT
GCGCCAGCTTTCATCCCCGATATGCACCACCGGGTAAAGTTCACGGGAGACTTTATCTGACAGCAGACGT
GCACTGGCCAGGGGGATCACCATCCGTCGCCCCGGCGTGTCAATAATATCACTCTGTACATCCACAAACA
GACGATAACGGCTCTCTCTTTTATAGGTGTAAACCTTAAACTGCCGTACGTATAGGCTGCGCAACTGTTG
GGAAGGGCGATCGGTGCGGGCCTCTTCGCTATTACGCCAGCTGGCGAAAGGGGGATGTGCTGCAAGGCGA
TTAAGTTGGGTAACGCCAGGGTTTTCCCAGTCACGACGTTGTAAAACGACGGCCAGTGAATTGTAATACG
ACTCACTATAGGGCGAATTGAATTTAGCGGCCGCGAATTCGCCCTTCGCGGGATCCTACGGTACTTATTG
CCAAGAAAGCACGAGCATCAGCCGTGCCTCCAGGTCGAATCTTCAAACGACGACGATCACGCGTCGCTCC
AGTATTCCAGGGTTCATCAGATCCTACGGTACTTATTGCCAAGAAAGCACGAGCATCAGCCGTGCCTCCA
GGTCGAATCTTCAAACGACGACGATCACGCGTCGCTCCAGTATTCCAGGGTTCATCAGATCCTACGGTAC
TTATTGCCAAGAAAGCACGAGCATCAGCCGTGCCTCCAGGTCGAATCTTCAAACGACGACGATCACGCGT
CGCTCCAGTATTCCAGGGTTCATCAGATCCTACGGTACTTATTGCCAAGAAAGCACGAGCATCAGCCGTG
CCTCCAGGTCGAATCTTCAAACGACGACGATCACGCGTCGCTCCAGTATTCCAGGGTTCATCAGATCCTA
CGGTACTTATTGCCAAGAAAGCACGAGCATCAGCCGTGCCTCCAGGTCGAATCTTCAAACGACGACGATC
ACGCGTCGCTCCAGTATTCCAGGGTTCATCAGATCCTACGGTACTTATTGCCAAGAAAGCACGAGCATCA
GCCGTGCCTCCAGGTCGAATCTTCAAACGACGACGATCACGCGTCGCTCCAGTATTCCAGGGTTCATCAG
ATCCTACGGTACTTATTGCCAAGAAAGCACGAGCATCAGCCGTGCCTCCAGGTCGAATCTTCAAACGACG
ACGATCACGCGTCGCTCCAGTATTCCAGGGTTCATCAGATCCTACGGTACTTATTGCCAAGAAAGCACGA
GCATCAGCCGTGCCTCCAGGTCGAATCTTCAAACGACGACGATCACGCGTCGCTCCAGTATTCCAGGGTT
CATCAGATCCTACGGTACTTATTGCCAAGAAAGCACGAGCATCAGCCGTGCCTCCAGGTCGAATCTTCAA
ACGACGACGATCACGCGTCGCTCCAGTATTCCAGGGTTCATCAGATCCTACGGTACTTATTGCCAAGAAA
GCACGAGCATCAGCCGTGCCTCCAGGTCGAATCTTCAAACGACGACGATCACGCGTCGCTCCAGTATTCC
AGGGTTCATCAGATCCTACGGTACTTATTGCCAAGAAAGCACGAGCATCAGCCGTGCCTCCAGGTCGAAT
CTTCAAACGACGACGATCACGCGTCGCTCCAGTATTCCAGGGTTCATCAGATCCTACGGTACTTATTGCC
AAGAAAGCACGAGCATCAGCCGTGCCTCCAGGTCGAATCTTCAAACGACGACGATCACGCGTCGCTCCAG
TATTCCAGGGTTCATCAGATCTCGCGAAGGGCGAATTCGTTTAAACCTGCAGGACTAGTCCCTTTAGTGA
GGGTTAATTCTGAGCTTGGCGTAATCATGGTCATAGCTGTTTCCTGTGTGAAATTGTTATCCGCTCACAA
TTCCACACAACATACGAGCCGGAAGCATAAAGTGTAAAGCCTGGGGTGCCTAATGAGTGAGCTAACTCAC
ATTAATTGCGTTGCGCTCACTGCCCGCTTTCCAGTCGGGAAACCTGTCGTGCCAGCTGCATTAATGAATC
GGCCAACGCGCGGGGAGAGGCGGTTTGCGTATTGGGCGCTCTTCCGCTTCCTCGCTCACTGACTCGCTGC
GCTCGGTCGTTCGGCTGCGGCGAGCGGTATCAGCTCACTCAAAGGCGGTAATACGGTTATCCACAGAATC
AGGGGATAACGCAGGAAAGAACATGTGAGCAAAAGGCCAGCAAAAGGCCAGGAACCGTAAAAAGGCCGCG
TTGCTGGCGTTTTTCCATAGGCTCCGCCCCCCTGACGAGCATCACAAAAATCGACGCTCAAGTCAGAGGT
GGCGAAACCCGACAGGACTATAAAGATACCAGGCGTTTCCCCCTGGAAGCTCCCTCGTGCGCTCTCCTGT
TCCGACCCTGCCGCTTACCGGATACCTGTCCGCCTTTCTCCCTTCGGGAAGCGTGGCGCTTTCTCATAGC
TCACGCTGTAGGTATCTCAGTTCGGTGTAGGTCGTTCGCTCCAAGCTGGGCTGTGTGCACGAACCCCCCG
TTCAGCCCGACCGCTGCGCCTTATCCGGTAACTATCGTCTTGAGTCCAACCCGGTAAGACACGACTTATC
GCCACTGGCAGCAGCCACTGGTAACAGGATTAGCAGAGCGAGGTATGTAGGCGGTGCTACAGAGTTCTTG
AAGTGGTGGCCTAACTACGGCTACACTAGAAGAACAGTATTTGGTATCTGCGCTCTGCTGAAGCCAGTTA
CCTTCGGAAAAAGAGTTGGTAGCTCTTGATCCGGCAAACAAACCACCGCTGGTAGCGGTGGTTTTTTTGT
TTGCAAGCAGCAGATTACGCGCAGAAAAAAAGGATCTCAAGAAGATCCTTTGATCTTTTCTACGGGGTCT
GACGCTCAGTGGAACGAAAACTCACGTTAAGGGATTTTGGTCATGAGACAATAACCCTGATAAATGCTTC
AATAATATTGAAAAAGGAAGAGTATGAGTATTCAACATTTCCGTGTCGCCCTTATTCCCTTTTTTGCGGC
ATTTTGCCTTCCTGTTTTTGCTCACCCAGAAACGCTGGTGAAAGTAAAAGATGCTGAAGATCAGTTGGGT
GCACGAGTGGGTTACATCGAACTGGATCTCAACAGCGGTAAGATCCTTGAGAGTTTTCGCCCCGAAGAAC
GTTTTCCAATGATGAGCACTTTTAAAGTTCTGCTATGTGGCGCGGTATTATCCCGTATTGACGCCGGGCA
AGAGCAACTCGGTCGCCGCATACACTATTCTCAGAATGACTTGGTTGAGTACTCACCAGTCACAGAAAAG
CATCTTACGGATGGCATGACAGTAAGAGAATTATGCAGTGCTGCCATAACCATGAGTGATAACACTGCGG
CCAACTTACTTCTGACAACGATCGGAGGACCGAAGGAGCTAACCGCTTTTTTGCACAACATGGGGGATCA
TGTAACTCGCCTTGATCGTTGGGAACCGGAGCTGAATGAAGCCATACCAAACGACGAGCGTGACACCACG
ATGCCTGTAGCAATGGCAACAACGTTGCGCAAACTATTAACTGGCGAACTACTTACTCTAGCTTCCCGGC
AACAATTAATAGACTGGATGGAGGCGGATAAAGTTGCAGGACCACTTCTGCGCTCGGCCCTTCCGGCTGG
CTGGTTTATTGCTGATAAATCTGGAGCCGGTGAGCGTGGGTCTCGCGGTATCATTGCAGCACTGGGGCCA
GATGGTAAGCCCTCCCGTATCGTAGTTATCTACACGACGGGGAGTCAGGCAACTATGGATGAACGAAATA
GACAGATCGCTGAGATAGGTGCCTCACTGATTAAGCATTGGTAACTGTCAGACCAAGTTTACTCATATAT
ACTTTAGATTGATTTAAAACTTCATTTTTAATTTAAAAGGATCTAGGTGAAGATCCTTTTTGATAATCTC
ATGAGCGGATACATATTTGAATGTATTTAGAAAAATAAACAAATAGGGGTTCCGCGCACATTTCCCCGAA
AAGTGCCACCTGATGCGGTGTGAAATACCGCACAGATGCGTAAGGAGAAAATACCGCATCAGGAAATTGT
AAGCGTTAATAATTCAGAAGAACTCGTCAAGAAGGCGATAGAAGGCGATGCGCTGCGAATCGGGAGCGGC
GATACCGTAAAGCACGAGGAAGCGGTCAGCCCATTCGCCGCCAAGCTCTTCAGCAATATCACGGGTAGCC
AACGCTATGTCCTGATAGCGGTCCGCCACACCCAGCCGGCCACAGTCGATGAATCCAGAAAAGCGGCCAT
TTTCCACCATGATATTCGGCAAGCAGGCATCGCCATGGGTCACGACGAGATCCTCGCCGTCGGGCATGCT
CGCCTTGAGCCTGGCGAACAGTTCGGCTGGCGCGAGCCCCTGATGCTCTTCGTCCAGATCATCCTGATCG
ACAAGACCGGCTTCCATCCGAGTACGTGCTCGCTCGATGCGATGTTTCGCTTGGTGGTCGAATGGGCAGG
TAGCCGGATCAAGCGTATGCAGCCGCCGCATTGCATCAGCCATGATGGATACTTTCTCGGCAGGAGCAAG
GTGAGATGACAGGAGATCCTGCCCCGGCACTTCGCCCAATAGCAGCCAGTCCCTTCCCGCTTCAGTGACA
ACGTCGAGCACAGCTGCGCAAGGAACGCCCGTCGTGGCCAGCCACGATAGCCGCGCTGCCTCGTCTTGCA
GTTCATTCAGGGCACCGGACAGGTCGGTCTTGACAAAAAGAACCGGGCGCCCCTGCGCTGACAGCCGGAA
CACGGCGGCATCAGAGCAGCCGATTGTCTGTTGTGCCCAGTCATAGCCGAATAGCCTCTCCACCCAAGCG
GCCGGAGAACCTGCGTGCAATCCATCTTGTTCAATCATGCGAAACGATCCTCATCCTGTCTCTTGATCAG
AGCTTGATCCCCTGCGCCATCAGATCCTTGGCGGCAAGAAAGCCATCCAGTTTACTTTGCAGGGCTTCCC
AACCTTACCAGAGGGC
