>Addgene plasmid #31865 | pCR4-24XMS2SL-stable | addgene partial sequence | sequence record 153358 | M13-rev 5'-CAGGAAACAGCTATGACC-3'
CCCTCACTAAAGGGACTAGTCCTGCAGGTTTAAACGAATTCGCCCTTCGCGAGATCTGATGAACCCTGGA
ATACTGGAGCGACGCGTGATCGTCGTCGTTTGAAGATTCGACCTGGAGGCACGGCTGATGCTCGTGCTTT
CTTGGCAATAAGTACCGTAGGATCTGATGAACCCTGGAATACTGGAGCGACGCGTGATCGTCGTCGTTTG
AAGATTCGACCTGGAGGCACGGCTGATGCTCGTGCTTTCTTGGCAATAAGTACCGTAGGATCTGATGAAC
CCTGGAATACTGGAGCGACGCGTGATCGTCGTCGTTTGAAGATTCGACCTGGAGGCACGGCTGATGCTCG
TGCTTTCTTGGCAATAAGTACCGTAGGATCTGATGAACCCTGGAATACTGGAGCGACGCGTGATCGTCGT
CGTTTGAAGATTCGACCTGGAGGCACGGCTGATGCTCGTGCTTTCTTGGCAATAAGTACCGTAGGATCTG
ATGAACCCTGGAATACTGGAGCGACGCGTGATCGTCGTCGTTTGAAGATTCGACCTGGAGGCACGGCTGA
TGCTCGTGCTTTCTTGGCAATAAGTACCGTAGGATCTGATGAACCCTGGAATACTGGAGCGACGCGTGAT
CGTCGTCGTTTGAAGATTCGACCTGGAGGCACGGCTGATGCTCGTGCTTTCTTGGCAATAAGTACCGTAG
GATCTGATGAACCCTGGAATACTGGAGCGACGCGTGATCGTCGTCGTTTGAAGATTCGACCTGGAGGCAC
GGCTGATGCTCGTGCTTTCTTGGCAATAAGTACCGTAGGATCTGATGAACCCTGGAATACTGGAGCGACG
CGTGATCGT
